>Addgene plasmid #178203 | pBMCL1 | addgene full sequence | sequence record 349508 | Addgene NGS Result
GGCATTGATTATTGACTAGTTATTAATAGTAATCAATTACGGGGTCATTAGTTCATAGCCCATATATGGA
GTTCCGCGTTACATAACTTACGGTAAATGGCCCGCCTGGCTGACCGCCCAACGACCCCCGCCCATTGACG
TCAATAATGACGTATGTTCCCATAGTAACGCCAATAGGGACTTTCCATTGACGTCAATGGGTGGAGTATT
TACGGTAAACTGCCCACTTGGCAGTACATCAAGTGTATCATATGCCAAGTCCGCCCCCTATTGACGTCAA
TGACGGTAAATGGCCCGCCTGGCATTATGCCCAGTACATGACCTTACGGGACTTTCCTACTTGGCAGTAC
ATCTACGTATTAGTCATCGCTATTACCATGGTGATGCGGTTTTGGCAGTACACCAATGGGCGTGGATAGC
GGTTTGACTCACGGGGATTTCCAAGTCTCCACCCCATTGACGTCAATGGGAGTTTGTTTTGGCACCAAAA
TCAACGGGACTTTCCAAAATGTCGTAATAACCCCGCCCCGTTGACGCAAATGGGCGGTAGGCGTGTACGG
TGGGAGGTCTATATAAGCAGAGCTCGTTTAGTGAACCGTCAGATCAAGGTAAGTATCAAGGTTACAAGAC
AGGTTTAAGGAGACCAATAGAAACTGGGCTTGTCGAGACAGAGAAGACTCTTGCGTTTCTGATAGGCACC
TATTGGTCTTACTGACATCCACTTTGCCTTTCTCTCCACAGGTGTAAGGAATTCGGATCCCGGGCGGCCG
CTAGCCTCGAGCACCACCACCACCACCACTGAGATAATCAACCTCTGGATTACAAAATTTGTGAAAGATT
GACTGGTATTCTTAACTATGTTGCTCCTTTTACGCTATGTGGATACGCTGCTTTAATGCCTTTGTATCAT
GCTATTGCTTCCCGTATGGCTTTCATTTTCTCCTCCTTGTATAAATCCTGGTTGCTGTCTCTTTATGAGG
AGTTGTGGCCCGTTGTCAGGCAACGTGGCGTGGTGTGCACTGTGTTTGCTGACGCAACCCCCACTGGTTG
GGGCATTGCCACCACCTGTCAGCTCCTTTCCGGGACTTTCGCTTTCCCCCTCCCTATTGCCACGGCGGAA
CTCATCGCCGCCTGCCTTGCCCGCTGCTGGACAGGGGCTCGGCTGTTGGGCACTGACAATTCCGTGGTGT
TGTCGGGGAAGCTGACGTCCTTTCCATGGCTGCTCGCCTGTGTTGCCACCTGGATTCTGCGCGGGACGTC
CTTCTGCTACGTCCCTTCGGCCCTCAATCCAGCGGACCTTCCTTCCCGCGGCCTGCTGCCGGCTCTGCGG
CCTCTTCCGCGTCTTCGCCTTCGCCCTCAGACGAGTCGGATCTCCCTTTGGGCCGCCTCCCCGCCTGGTC
GAGAAGTACTAGAGGATCATAATCAGCCATACCACATTTGTAGAGGTTTTACTTGCTTTAAAAAACCTCC
CACACCTCCCCCTGAACCTGAAACATAAAATGAATGCAATTGTTGTTGTTAACTTGTTTATTGCAGCTTA
TAATGGTTACAAATAAAGCAATAGCATCACAAATTTCACAAATAAAGCATTTTTTTCACTGCATTCTAGT
TGTGGTTTGTCCAAACTCATCAATGTATCTTATCATGTCTGGATCTGATCAGTAACAACACCATTTAAAT
GGAGTGGTTACAAATGGAGTGGTTAATTAAGTTCCGGAGTATACGTAGCCAACCACTAGAACTATAGCTA
GAGTCCTGGGCGAACAAACGATGCTCGCCTTCCAGAAAACCGAGGATGCGAACCACTTCATCCGGGGTCA
GCACCACCGGCAAGCGCCGCGACGGCCGAGGTCTTCCGATCTCCTGAAGCCAGGGCAGATCCGTGCACAG
CACCTTGCCGTAGAAGAACAGCAAGGCCGCCAATGCCTGACGATGCGTGGAGACCGAAACCTTGCGCTCG
TTCGCCAGCCAGGACAGAAATGCCTCGACTTCGCTGCTGCCCAAGGTTGCCGGGTGACGCACACCGTGGA
AACGGATGAAGGCACGAACCCAGTTGACATAAGCCTGTTCGGTTCGTAAACTGTAATGCAAGTAGCGTAT
GCGCTCACGCAACTGGTCCAGAACCTTGACCGAACGCAGCGGTGGTAACGGCGCAGTGGCGGTTTTCATG
GCTTGTTATGACTGTTTTTTTGTACAGTCTATGCCTCGGGCATCCAAGCAGCAAGCGCGTTACGCCGTGG
GTCGATGTTTGATGTTATGGAGCAGCAACGATGTTACGCAGCAGGGCAGTCGCCCTAAAACAAAGTTAGG
TGGCTCAAGTATGGGCATCATTCGCACATGTAGGCTCGGCCCTGACCAAGTCAAATCCATGCGGGCTGCT
CTTGATCTTTTCGGTCGTGAGTTCGGAGACGTAGCCACCTACTCCCAACATCAGCCGGACTCCGATTACC
TCGGGAACTTGCTCCGTAGTAAGACATTCATCGCGCTTGCTGCCTTCGACCAAGAAGCGGTTGTTGGCGC
TCTCGCGGCTTACGTTCTGCCCAAGTTTGAGCAGCCGCGTAGTGAGATCTATATCTATGATCTCGCAGTC
TCCGGCGAGCACCGGAGGCAGGGCATTGCCACCGCGCTCATCAATCTCCTCAAGCATGAGGCCAACGCGC
TTGGTGCTTATGTGATCTACGTGCAAGCAGATTACGGTGACGATCCCGCAGTGGCTCTCTATACAAAGTT
GGGCATACGGGAAGAAGTGATGCACTTTGATATCGACCCAAGTACCGCCACCTAACAATTCGTTCAAGCC
GAGATCGGCTTCCCGGCCGCGGAGTTGTTCGGTAAATTGTCACAACGCCGCGAATATAGTCTTTACCATG
CCCTTGGCCACGCCCCTCTTTAATACGACGGGCAATTTGCACTTCAGAAAATGAAGAGTTTGCTTTAGCC
ATAACAAAAGTCCAGTATGCTTTTTCACAGCATAACTGGACTGATTTCAGTTTACAACTATTCTGTCTAG
TTTAAGACTTTATTGTCATAGTTTAGATCTATTTTGTTCAGTTTAAGACTTTATTGTCCGCCCACACCCG
CTTACGCAGGGCATCCATTTATTACTCAACCGTAACCGATTTTGCCAGGTTACGCGGCTGGTCTATGCGG
TGTGAAATACCGCACAGATGCGTAAGGAGAAAATACCGCATCAGGCGCTCTTCCGCTTCCTCGCTCACTG
ACTCGCTGCGCTCGGTCGTTCGGCTGCGGCGAGCGGTATCAGCTCACTCAAAGGCGGTAATACGGTTATC
CACAGAATCAGGGGATAACGCAGGAAAGAACATGTGAGCAAAAGGCCAGCAAAAGGCCAGGAACCGTAAA
AAGGCCGCGTTGCTGGCGTTTTTCCATAGGCTCCGCCCCCCTGACGAGCATCACAAAAATCGACGCTCAA
GTCAGAGGTGGCGAAACCCGACAGGACTATAAAGATACCAGGCGTTTCCCCCTGGAAGCTCCCTCGTGCG
CTCTCCTGTTCCGACCCTGCCGCTTACCGGATACCTGTCCGCCTTTCTCCCTTCGGGAAGCGTGGCGCTT
TCTCATAGCTCACGCTGTAGGTATCTCAGTTCGGTGTAGGTCGTTCGCTCCAAGCTGGGCTGTGTGCACG
AACCCCCCGTTCAGCCCGACCGCTGCGCCTTATCCGGTAACTATCGTCTTGAGTCCAACCCGGTAAGACA
CGACTTATCGCCACTGGCAGCAGCCACTGGTAACAGGATTAGCAGAGCGAGGTATGTAGGCGGTGCTACA
GAGTTCTTGAAGTGGTGGCCTAACTACGGCTACACTAGAAGAACAGTATTTGGTATCTGCGCTCTGCTGA
AGCCAGTTACCTTCGGAAAAAGAGTTGGTAGCTCTTGATCCGGCAAACAAACCACCGCTGGTAGCGGTGG
TTTTTTTGTTTGCAAGCAGCAGATTACGCGCAGAAAAAAAGGATCTCAAGAAGATCCTTTGATCTTTTCT
ACGGGGTCTGACGCTCAGTGGAACGAAAACTCACGTTAAGGGATTTTGGTCATGAGATTATCAAAAAGGA
TCTTCACCTAGATCCTTTTAAATTAAAAATGAAGTTTTAAATCAATCTAAAGTATATATGAGTAAACTTG
GTCTGACAGTTACCAATGCTTAATCAGTGAGGCACCTATCTCAGCGATCTGTCTATTTCGTTCATCCATA
GTTGCCTGACTCCCCGTCGTGTAGATAACTACGATACGGGAGGGCTTACCATCTGGCCCCAGTGCTGCAA
TGATACCGCGAGACCCACGCTCACCGGCTCCAGATTTATCAGCAATAAACCAGCCAGCCGGAAGGGCCGA
GCGCAGAAGTGGTCCTGCAACTTTATCCGCCTCCATCCAGTCTATTAATTGTTGCCGGGAAGCTAGAGTA
AGTAGTTCGCCAGTTAATAGTTTGCGCAACGTTGTTGCCATTGCTACAGGCATCGTGGTGTCACGCTCGT
CGTTTGGTATGGCTTCATTCAGCTCCGGTTCCCAACGATCAAGGCGAGTTACATGATCCCCCATGTTGTG
CAAAAAAGCGGTTAGCTCCTTCGGTCCTCCGATCGTTGTCAGAAGTAAGTTGGCCGCAGTGTTATCACTC
ATGGTTATGGCAGCACTGCATAATTCTCTTACTGTCATGCCATCCGTAAGATGCTTTTCTGTGACTGGTG
AGTACTCAACCAAGTCATTCTGAGAATAGTGTATGCGGCGACCGAGTTGCTCTTGCCCGGCGTCAATACG
GGATAATACCGCGCCACATAGCAGAACTTTAAAAGTGCTCATCATTGGAAAACGTTCTTCGGGGCGAAAA
CTCTCAAGGATCTTACCGCTGTTGAGATCCAGTTCGATGTAACCCACTCGTGCACCCAACTGATCTTCAG
CATCTTTTACTTTCACCAGCGTTTCTGGGTGAGCAAAAACAGGAAGGCAAAATGCCGCAAAAAAGGGAAT
AAGGGCGACACGGAAATGTTGAATACTCATACTCTTCCTTTTTCAATATTATTGAAGCATTTATCAGGGT
TATTGTCTCATGAGCGGATACATATTTGAATGTATTTAGAAAAATAAACAAATAGGGGTTCCGCGCACAT
TTCCCCGAAAAGTGCCACCTAAATTGTAAGCGTTAATATTTTGTTAAAATTCGCGTTAAATTTTTGTTAA
ATCAGCTCATTTTTTAACCAATAGGCCGAAATCGGCAAAATCCCTTATAAATCAAAAGAATAGACCGAGA
TAGGGT
[37 nt withheld, positions 5257-5293]
AAGAACGTGGACTCCAACGTCAAAGG
[49 nt withheld, positions 5320-5368]
T
[91 nt withheld, positions 5370-5460]
G
[124 nt withheld, positions 5462-5585]
CCCATTCGCCATTCAGGCTGCAAATAAGCGTTGATATTCAGTCAATTACAAACATTAATAACGAAGAGAT
GACAGAAAAATTTTCATTCTGTGACAGAGAAAAAGTAGCCGAAGATGACGGTTTGTCACATGGAGTTGGC
AGGATGTTTGATTAAAAACATAACAGGAAGAAAAATGCCCCGCTGTGGGCGGACAAAATAGTTGGGAACT
GGGAGGGGTGGAAATGGAGTTTTTAAGGATTATTTAGGGAAGAGTGACAAAATAGATGGGAACTGGGTGT
AGCGTCGTAAGCTAATACGAAAATTAAAAATGACAAAATAGTTTGGAACTAGATTTCACTTATCTGGTTC
GGATCTCCTAGGCTCAAGCAGTGATCAGTGGCTATGGCAGGGCTTGCCGCCCCGACGTTGGCTGCGAGCC
CTGGGCCTTCACCCGAACTTGGGGGTTGGGGTGGGGAAAAGGAAGAAACGCGGGCGTATTGGTCCCAATG
GGGTCTCGGTGGGGTATCGACAGAGTGCCAGCCCTGGGACCGAACCCCGCGTTTATGAACAAACGACCCA
ACACCCGTGCGTTTTATTCTGTCTTTTTATTGCCGTCATAGCGCGGGTTCCTTCCGGTATTGTCTCCTTC
CGTGTTTCAGTTAGCCTCCCCCATCTCCCGCTCTAGTACTTCTCGACAAGCTTTTAGGCCAGGGCTTTAC
CCTCGGTCTTGGAGGTGACGTCCACCTGGACACCCACGAACTTGGACACGCGACCGTCGGGAGTCTTGAT
GGGGGTCACAGTCAGCAGGTTCCAGAAAGGGGTACCGTCCTTGCGGTAGTTCAGCAGACGCACGGAGCAG
GCTTCACCCTTCTTGATAGCGTCGCGGATCTTCTGCACCTCCTTGGGGTCGGTACCTTCACCCTGCAGGA
AGCGGGCGTTGTGGCCCAGCACTTCGTCGGGGCCGTAACCAGTCATGGCGTAGAAGCCCTCGGAAGCGTA
CACCAGGGGGCAGTCGGGCAGAGTAGCGTCAGCCACCACGAAGGTGTGACGCAGACCGGCACCGCCACCT
TTACCCAGGCGGTTCATCTCGATGTCAGTATATATCTGACGCTTCTTGGTGTGCTTCAGCTTGATGCACA
GGTGGATACCCACGCGCAGGACCAGGAACAGACCGATGATCAGGCCGATGATGAAGAAGAAAGAAGCGAT
GCTGGACTTCCAGCTGCTGAACCAGCCTTCGACCAGTTCGATAGGGTTCTTGCTCAGACCGGTGTCACCA
GCGAAGGCGGAGTGAGCAGCAGCAGCCAGCAGCACGTACAGCACGATAGCGCTCACCATCTTGCTAGTGT
GCTCCTTGTTGAAACCCTGGTGGCTCTGGTTCACCAGCAGCATAGATCCGCGCCCGATGGTGGGACGGTA
TGAATAATCCGGAATATTTATAGGTTTTTTTATTACAAAACTGTTACGAAAACAGTAAAATACTTATTTA
TTTGCGAGATGGTTATCATTTTAATTATCTCCATGATCTATTAATACTTAATTAACAACACCATTTGTT
Features (pLannotate 1.2.2; 22 found; start..end, strand, type, name):
      3..380     +  enhancer       CMV enhancer: human cytomegalovirus immediate early enhancer
    382..581     +  promoter       CMV promoter: human cytomegalovirus (CMV) immediate early promoter
    609..741     +  intron         chimeric intron: chimera between introns from human β-globin and immunoglobulin heavy chain genes
    782..799     +  CDS            9xHis (fragment): 9xHis affinity tag
    806..1394    +  misc_feature   WPRE: woodchuck hepatitis virus posttranscriptional regulatory element
   1415..1498    +  CDS            large T antigen (fragment): large T antigen from SV40 (simian virus 40)
   1521..1655    +  polyA_signal   SV40 poly(A) signal: SV40 polyadenylation signal
   1729..2076    +  CDS            YPR2_ECOLX (fragment): Protein predicted: Swiss-Prot protein existence level 4. From Escherichia coli.
   2054..2082    +  promoter       Pc promoter: intI1 (promoter lies within the coding sequence); class 1 integron promoter
   2252..2785    +  CDS            GmR: gentamycin acetyltransferase; aacC1; confers resistance to gentamycin
   2852..3076    +  mobile_element Tn7R: mini-Tn7 element (right end of the Tn7 transposon) Tn7
   3144..3195    +  misc_feature   bom (fragment): basis of mobility region from pBR322
   3381..3969    -  rep_origin     ori: high-copy-number ColE1/pMB1/pBR322/pUC origin of replication
   4140..5000    -  CDS            AmpR: β-lactamase; bla; confers resistance to ampicillin, carbenicillin, and related antibiotics
   5001..5105    -  promoter       AmpR promoter: bla
   5131..5585    -  rep_origin     f1 ori (sequence partly withheld): f1 bacteriophage origin of replication; arrow indicates direction of (+) strand synthesis
   5590..5606    -  CDS            lacZα (fragment): LacZα fragment of β-galactosidase; lacZ fragment
   5769..5934    +  mobile_element Tn7L: mini-Tn7 element (left end of the Tn7 transposon) Tn7
   6132..6180    -  polyA_signal   HSV TK poly(A) signal: herpes simplex virus thymidine kinase polyadenylation signal (Cole and Stacy, 1985)
   6272..6625    -  CDS            PHOT (fragment): PHOT_CHLRE - Experimental evidence at protein level: Swiss-Prot protein existence level 1. Protein kinase that acts as a blue light photoreceptor (PubMed:15695460, PubMed:24285544). Required for non-photochemical quenching (NPQ), a mechanism that converts and dissipates the harmful excess absorbed light energy into heat and protect the photosynthetic apparatus from photo-oxidative damage (PubMed:27626383). Controls the energy-dependent chlorophyll fluorescence quenching (qE) activity of chlorophyll excited states by inducing the expression of the qE effector protein LHCSR3 in high light intens
   6635..6856    -  CDS            G (fragment): GLYCO_VSIVA - Experimental evidence at protein level: Swiss-Prot protein existence level 1. In the endosome, the acidic pH induces conformational changes in the glycoprotein trimer, which trigger fusion between virus and endosomal membrane. From Vesicular stomatitis Indiana virus (strain San Juan) (VSIV).
   7001..7092    -  promoter       polyhedrin promoter: polh from Autographa californica; promoter for the baculovirus polyhedrin gene
