[The description below was written by a language model from this plasmid's Addgene catalogue record and pLannotate feature annotations shown in this document.]
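Description:
pBMCL1 is an empty BacMam backbone built on pFastBac1, intended for producing recombinant baculoviruses that deliver genes into mammalian cells for protein expression. In E. coli it replicates from a high-copy ColE1/pUC-type origin and is selected with ampicillin (AmpR). An f1 origin is also present. As in the parent vector, the payload lies between the Tn7L and Tn7R ends of a mini-Tn7 element together with a gentamicin resistance gene driven by the Pc promoter. This arrangement allows the cassette to be moved by Tn7 transposition into a baculovirus bacmid and the transposed clones to be selected.

The mammalian expression unit consists of the CMV immediate-early enhancer and promoter, a chimeric β-globin/immunoglobulin intron, a short region annotated as a His-tag fragment at the cloning position, a WPRE and the SV40 polyadenylation signal. The intron and WPRE generally increase transcript processing and expression. No gene of interest is present, and inserts are added by restriction enzyme cloning.

On the opposite strand, still within the Tn7 ends, a polyhedrin promoter active in insect cells drives a reading frame with a fragment matching the vesicular stomatitis virus G glycoprotein. This is followed by a segment resembling a Chlamydomonas phototropin fragment and ends in an HSV TK polyadenylation signal. Both features are partial hits from automated annotation, and the record does not explain their purpose. The G fragment may help virions enter mammalian cells, and the phototropin-like segment may be a LOV-domain-type fluorescent marker for tracking infection, but these are inferences. The associated publication describes a co-expression vector for baculovirus-mediated expression in mammalian cells.
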