Addgene plasmid #178203: pBMCL1
Purpose: (Empty Backbone) An improved vector for BacMam system
Depositing lab: Lei Chen. Depositing organization: Peking University College of Future Technology. Publication: A co-expression vector for baculovirus-mediated protein expression in mammalian cells. Guo W, Wang M, Chen L. Biochem Biophys Res Commun. 2022 Feb 26;594:69-73. doi: 10.1016/j.bbrc.2022.01.056. Epub 2022 Jan 19. PubMed 35074588.
Backbone
  Vector backbone: pFastBac1
  Backbone manufacturer: Thermofisher
  Backbone size (bp): 4775
  Modifications to backbone: adding multiple elements for protein expression in mammalian cells
  Vector type: Mammalian Expression
  Promoter: CMV
Growth in bacteria
  Bacterial resistance: Ampicillin, 100 μg/mL
  Growth temperature: 37°C
  Growth strain: DH5alpha
  Copy number: High Copy
Gene/Insert
  Cloning method: Restriction Enzyme
  Sequencing primers: 5′ ggtcttactgacatc; 3′ ccagtcaatctttcac
Terms and licenses: Academic/Nonprofit Terms; Industry Terms
Depositor comments: Please visit https://www.biorxiv.org/content/10.1101/2021.10.18.464913v1 for bioRxiv preprint.
How to cite: pBMCL1 was a gift from Lei Chen (Addgene plasmid # 178203 ; http://n2t.net/addgene:178203 ; RRID:Addgene_178203)
